>Addgene plasmid #122441 | pHR-FUSN-miRFP670-Cry2WT | addgene full sequence | sequence record 237794 | Addgene Partial NGS Result
CGGATCTCGACGGTATCGCCAAATGGCAGTATTCATCCACAATTTTAAAAGAAAAGGGGGGATTGGGGGG
TACAGTGCAGGGGAAAGAATAGTAGACATAATAGCAACAGACATACAAACTAAAGAATTACAAAAACAAA
TTACAAAAATTCAAAATTTTCGGGTTTATTACAGGGACAGCAGAGATCCAGTTTGGATCGATAAGCTTGA
TATCGAATTCCTGCAGCCCCGATAAAATAAAAGATTTTATTTAGTCTCCAGAAAAAGGGGGGAATGAAAG
ACCCCACCTGTAGGTTTGGCAAGCTAGCTGCAGTAACGCCATTTTGCAAGGCATGGAAAAATACCAAACC
AAGAATAGAGAAGTTCAGATCAAGGGCGGGTACATGAAAATAGCTAACGTTGGGCCAAACAGGATATCTG
CGGTGAGCAGTTTCGGCCCCGGCCCGGGGCCAAGAACAGATGGTCACCGCAGTTTCGGCCCCGGCCCGAG
GCCAAGAACAGATGGTCCCCAGATATGGCCCAACCCTCAGCAGTTTCTTAAGACCCATCAGATGTTTCCA
GGCTCCCCCAAGGACCTGAAATGACCCTGCGCCTTATTTGAATTAACCAATCAGCCTGCTTCTCGCTTCT
GTTCGCGCGCTTCTGCTTCCCGAGCTCTATAAAAGAGCTCACAACCCCTCACTCGGCGCGCCAGTCCTCC
GACAGACTGAGTCGCCCGGGGGGGATCTGGAGCTCTCGAGAATTCTCACGCGACAGTGGATCCGGAGCTA
CCATGGCCTCAAACGATTATACCCAACAAGCAACCCAAAGCTATGGGGCCTACCCCACCCAGCCCGGGCA
GGGCTATTCCCAGCAGAGCAGTCAGCCCTACGGACAGCAGAGTTACAGTGGTTATAGCCAGTCCACGGAC
ACTTCAGGCTATGGCCAGAGCAGCTATTCTTCTTATGGCCAGAGCCAGAACACAGGCTATGGAACTCAGT
CAACTCCCCAGGGATATGGCTCGACTGGCGGCTATGGCAGTAGCCAGAGCTCCCAATCGTCTTACGGGCA
GCAGTCCTCCTATCCTGGCTATGGCCAGCAGCCAGCTCCCAGCAGCACCTCGGGAAGTTACGGTAGCAGT
TCTCAGAGCAGCAGCTATGGGCAGCCCCAGAGTGGGAGCTACAGCCAGCAGCCTAGCTATGGTGGACAGC
AGCAAAGCTATGGACAGCAGCAAAGCTATAATCCCCCTCAGGGCTATGGACAGCAGAACCAGTACAACAG
CAGCAGTGGTGGTGGAGGTGGAGGTGGAGGTGGAGGTAACTATGGCCAAGATCAATCCTCCATGAGTAGT
GGTGGTGGCAGTGGTGGCGGTTATGGCAATCAAGACCAGAGTGGTGGAGGTGGCAGCGGTGGCTATGGAC
AGCAGGACCGTGGAGGAGGCGGCTCCGGAGGCGGAAGCATGGTAGCAGGTCATGCCTCTGGCAGCCCCGC
ATTCGGGACCGCCTCTCATTCGAATTGCGAACATGAAGAGATCCACCTCGCCGGCTCGATCCAGCCGCAT
GGCGCGCTTCTGGTCGTCAGCGAACATGATCATCGCGTCATCCAGGCCAGCGCCAACGCCGCGGAATTTC
TGAATCTCGGAAGCGTACTCGGCGTTCCGCTCGCCGAGATCGACGGCGATCTGTTGATCAAGATCCTGCC
GCATCTCGATCCCACCGCCGAAGGCATGCCGGTCGCGGTGCGCTGCCGGATCGGCAATCCCTCTACGGAG
TACTGCGGTCTGATGCATCGGCCTCCGGAAGGCGGGCTGATCATCGAACTCGAACGTGCCGGCCCGTCGA
TCGATCTGTCAGGCACGCTGGCGCCGGCGCTGGAGCGGATCCGCACGGCGGGTTCACTGCGCGCGCTGTG
CGATGACACCGTGCTGCTGTTTCAGCAGTGCACCGGCTACGACCGGGTGATGGTGTATCGTTTCGATGAG
CAAGGCCACGGCCTGGTATTCTCCGAGTGCCATGTGCCTGGGCTCGAATCCTATTTCGGCAACCGCTATC
CGTCGTCGACTGTCCCGCAGATGGCGCGGCAGCTGTACGTGCGGCAGCGCGTCCGCGTGCTGGTCGACGT
CACCTATCAGCCGGTGCCGCTGGAGCCGCGGCTGTCGCCGCTGACCGGGCGCGATCTCGACATGTCGGGC
TGCTTCCTGCGCTCGATGTCGCCGTGCCATCTGCAGTTCCTGAAGGACATGGGCGTGCGCGCCACCCTGG
CGGTGTCGCTGGTGGTCGGCGGCAAGCTGTGGGGCCTGGTTGTCTGTCACCATTATCTGCCGCGCTTCAT
CCGTTTCGAGCTGCGGGCGATCTGCAAACGGCTCGCCGAAAGGATCGCGACGCGGATCACCGCGCTTGAG
AGCGCGGCCACGCGTATGAAGATGGACAAAAAGACTATAGTTTGGTTTAGAAGAGACCTAAGGATTGAGG
ATAATCCTGCATTAGCAGCAGCTGCTCACGAAGGATCTGTTTTTCCTGTCTTCATTTGGTGTCCTGAAGA
AGAAGGACAGTTTTATCCTGGAAGAGCTTCAAGATGGTGGATGAAACAATCACTTGCTCACTTATCTCAA
TCCTTGAAGGCTCTTGGATCTGACCTCACTTTAATCAAAACCCACAACACGATTTCAGCGATCTTGGATT
GTATCCGCGTTACCGGTGCTACAAAAGTCGTCTTTAACCACCTCTATGATCCTGTTTCGTTAGTTCGGGA
CCATACCGTAAAGGAGAAGCTGGTGGAACGTGGGATCTCTGTGCAAAGCTACAATGGAGATCTATTGTAT
GAACCGTGGGAGATATACTGCGAAAAGGGCAAACCTTTTACGAGTTTCAATTCTTACTGGAAGAAATGCT
TAGATATGTCGATTGAATCCGTTATGCTTCCTCCTCCTTGGCGGTTGATGCCAATAACTGCAGCGGCTGA
AGCGATTTGGGCGTGTTCGATTGAAGAACTAGGGCTGGAGAATGAGGCCGAGAAACCGAGCAATGCGTTG
TTAACTAGAGCTTGGTCTCCAGGATGGAGCAATGCTGATAAGTTACTAAATGAGTTCATCGAGAAGCAGT
TGATAGATTATGCAAAGAACAGCAAGAAAGTTGTTGGGAATTCTACTTCACTACTTTCTCCGTATCTCCA
TTTCGGGGAAATAAGCGTCAGACACGTTTTCCAGTGTGCCCGGATGAAACAAATTATATGGGCAAGAGAT
AAGAACAGTGAAGGAGAAGAAAGTGCAGATCTTTTTCTTAGGGGAATCGGTTTAAGAGAGTATTCTCGGT
ATATATGTTTCAACTTCCCGTTTACTCACGAGCAATCGTTGTTGAGTCATCTTCGGTTTTTCCCTTGGGA
TGCTGATGTTGATAAGTTCAAGGCCTGGAGACAAGGCAGGACCGGTTATCCGTTGGTGGATGCCGGAATG
AGAGAGCTTTGGGCTACCGGATGGATGCATAACAGAATAAGAGTGATTGTTTCAAGCTTTGCTGTGAAGT
TTCTTCTCCTTCCATGGAAATGGGGAATGAAGTATTTCTGGGATACACTTTTGGATGCTGATTTGGAATG
TGACATCCTTGGCTGGCAGTATATCTCTGGGAGTATCCCCGATGGCCACGAGCTTGATCGCTTGGACAAT
CCCGCGTTACAAGGCGCCAAATATGACCCAGAAGGTGAGTACATAAGGCAATGGCTTCCCGAGCTTGCGA
GATTGCCAACTGAATGGATCCATCATCCATGGGACGCTCCTTTAACCGTACTCAAAGCTTCTGGTGTGGA
ACTCGGAACAAACTATGCGAAACCCATTGTAGACATCGACACAGCTCGTGAGCTACTAGCTAAAGCTATT
TCAAGAACCCGTGAAGCACAGATCATGATCGGAGCAGCAGCCCGGGATCCACCGGTCGCCACCGGTTCAG
GGAGCGGATCCGGCTCAGGGAGTGCGGCCGCAACTCCCACCTGCAACATGCGTGACTGACTGAGGCCGCG
ACTCTAGAGTCGACCTGCAGGCATGCAAGCTTGATATCAAGCTTATCGATAATCAACCTCTGGATTACAA
AATTTGTGAAAGATTGACTGGTATTCTTAACTATGTTGCTCCTTTTACGCTATGTGGATACGCTGCTTTA
ATGCCTTTGTATCATGCTATTGCTTCCCGTATGGCTTTCATTTTCTCCTCCTTGTATAAATCCTGGTTGC
TGTCTCTTTATGAGGAGTTGTGGCCCGTTGTCAGGCAACGTGGCGTGGTGTGCACTGTGTTTGCTGACGC
AACCCCCACTGGTTGGGGCATTGCCACCACCTGTCAGCTCCTTTCCGGGACTTTCGCTTTCCCCCTCCCT
ATTGCCACGGCGGAACTCATCGCCGCCTGCCTTGCCCGCTGCTGGACAGGGGCTCGGCTGTTGGGCACTG
ACAATTCCGTGGTGTTGTCGGGGAAATCATCGTCCTTTCCTTGGCTGCTCGCCTGTGTTGCCACCTGGAT
TCTGCGCGGGACGTCCTTCTGCTACGTCCCTTCGGCCCTCAATCCAGCGGACCTTCCTTCCCGCGGCCTG
CTGCCGGCTCTGCGGCCTCTTCCGCGTCTTCGCCTTCGCCCTCAGACGAGTCGGATCTCCCTTTGGGCCG
CCTCCCCGCATCGATACCGTCGACCTCGAGGGAATTAATTCGAGCTCGGTACCTTTAAGACCAATGACTT
ACAAGGCAGCTGTAGATCTTAGCCACTTTTTAAAAGAAAAGGGGGGACTGGAAGGGCTAATTCACTCCCA
ACGAAGACAAGATCTGCTTTTTGCTTGTACTGGGTCTCTCTGGTTAGACCAGATCTGAGCCTGGGAGCTC
TCTGGCTAACTAGGGAACCCACTGCTTAAGCCTCAATAAAGCTTGCCTTGAGTGCTTCAAGTAGTGTGTG
CCCGTCTGTTGTGTGACTCTGGTAACTAGAGATCCCTCAGACCCTTTTAGTCAGTGTGGAAAATCTCTAG
CAGCATCTAGAATTAATTCCGTGTATTCTATAGTGTCACCTAAATCGTATGTGTATGATACATAAGGTTA
TGTATTAATTGTAGCCGCGTTCTAACGACAATATGTACAAGCCTAATTGTGTAGCATCTGGCTTACTGAA
GCAGACCCTATCATCTCTCTCGTAAACTGCCGTCAGAGTCGGTTTGGTTGGACGAACCTTCTGAGTTTCT
GGTAACGCCGTCCCGCACCCGGAAATGGTCAGCGAACCAATCAGCAGGGTCATCGCTAGCCAGATCCTCT
ACGCCGGACGCATCGTGGCCGGCATCACCGGCGCCACAGGTGCGGTTGCTGGCGCCTATATCGCCGACAT
CACCGATGGGGAAGATCGGGCTCGCCACTTCGGGCTCATGAGCGCTTGTTTCGGCGTGGGTATGGTGGCA
GGCCCCGTGGCCGGGGGACTGTTGGGCGCCATCTCCTTGCATGCACCATTCCTTGCGGCGGCGGTGCTCA
ACGGCCTCAACCTACTACTGGGCTGCTTCCTAATGCAGGAGTCGCATAAGGGAGAGCGTCGAATGGTGCA
CTCTCAGTACAATCTGCTCTGATGCCGCATAGTTAAGCCAGCCCCGACACCCGCCAACACCCGCTGACGC
GCCCTGACGGGCTTGTCTGCTCCCGGCATCCGCTTACAGACAAGCTGTGACCGTCTCCGGGAGCTGCATG
TGTCAGAGGTTTTCACCGTCATCACCGAAACGCGCGAGACGAAAGGGCCTCGTGATACGCCTATTTTTAT
AGGTTAATGTCATGATAATAATGGTTTCTTAGACGTCAGGTGGCACTTTTCGGGGAAATGTGCGCGGAAC
CCCTATTTGTTTATTTTTCTAAATACATTCAAATATGTATCCGCTCATGAGACAATAACCCTGATAAATG
CTTCAATAATATTGAAAAAGGAAGAGTATGAGTATTCAACATTTCCGTGTCGCCCTTATTCCCTTTTTTG
CGGCATTTTGCCTTCCTGTTTTTGCTCACCCAGAAACGCTGGTGAAAGTAAAAGATGCTGAAGATCAGTT
GGGTGCACGAGTGGGTTACATCGAACTGGATCTCAACAGCGGTAAGATCCTTGAGAGTTTTCGCCCCGAA
GAACGTTTTCCAATGATGAGCACTTTTAAAGTTCTGCTATGTGGCGCGGTATTATCCCGTATTGACGCCG
GGCAAGAGCAACTCGGTCGCCGCATACACTATTCTCAGAATGACTTGGTTGAGTACTCACCAGTCACAGA
AAAGCATCTTACGGATGGCATGACAGTAAGAGAATTATGCAGTGCTGCCATAACCATGAGTGATAACACT
GCGGCCAACTTACTTCTGACAACGATCGGAGGACCGAAGGAGCTAACCGCTTTTTTGCACAACATGGGGG
ATCATGTAACTCGCCTTGATCGTTGGGAACCGGAGCTGAATGAAGCCATACCAAACGACGAGCGTGACAC
CACGATGCCTGTAGCAATGGCAACAACGTTGCGCAAACTATTAACTGGCGAACTACTTACTCTAGCTTCC
CGGCAACAATTAATAGACTGGATGGAGGCGGATAAAGTTGCAGGACCACTTCTGCGCTCGGCCCTTCCGG
CTGGCTGGTTTATTGCTGATAAATCTGGAGCCGGTGAGCGTGGGTCTCGCGGTATCATTGCAGCACTGGG
GCCAGATGGTAAGCCCTCCCGTATCGTAGTTATCTACACGACGGGGAGTCAGGCAACTATGGATGAACGA
AATAGACAGATCGCTGAGATAGGTGCCTCACTGATTAAGCATTGGTAACTGTCAGACCAAGTTTACTCAT
ATATACTTTAGATTGATTTAAAACTTCATTTTTAATTTAAAAGGATCTAGGTGAAGATCCTTTTTGATAA
TCTCATGACCAAAATCCCTTAACGTGAGTTTTCGTTCCACTGAGCGTCAGACCCCGTAGAAAAGATCAAA
GGATCTTCTTGAGATCCTTTTTTTCTGCGCGTAATCTGCTGCTTGCAAACAAAAAAACCACCGCTACCAG
CGGTGGTTTGTTTGCCGGATCAAGAGCTACCAACTCTTTTTCCGAAGGTAACTGGCTTCAGCAGAGCGCA
GATACCAAATACTGTTCTTCTAGTGTAGCCGTAGTTAGGCCACCACTTCAAGAACTCTGTAGCACCGCCT
ACATACCTCGCTCTGCTAATCCTGTTACCAGTGGCTGCTGCCAGTGGCGATAAGTCGTGTCTTACCGGGT
TGGACTCAAGACGATAGTTACCGGATAAGGCGCAGCGGTCGGGCTGAACGGGGGGTTCGTGCACACAGCC
CAGCTTGGAGCGAACGACCTACACCGAACTGAGATACCTACAGCGTGAGCTATGAGAAAGCGCCACGCTT
CCCGAAGGGAGAAAGGCGGACAGGTATCCGGTAAGCGGCAGGGTCGGAACAGGAGAGCGCACGAGGGAGC
TTCCAGGGGGAAACGCCTGGTATCTTTATAGTCCTGTCGGGTTTCGCCACCTCTGACTTGAGCGTCGATT
TTTGTGATGCTCGTCAGGGGGGCGGAGCCTATGGAAAAACGCCAGCAACGCGGCCTTTTTACGGTTCCTG
GCCTTTTGCTGGCCTTTTGCTCACATGTTCTTTCCTGCGTTATCCCCTGATTCTGTGGATAACCGTATTA
CCGCCTTTGAGTGAGCTGATACCGCTCGCCGCAGCCGAACGACCGAGCGCAGCGAGTCAGTGAGCGAGGA
AGCGGAAGAGCGCCCAATACGCAAACCGCCTCTCCCCGCGCGTTGGCCGATTCATTAATGCAGCTGTGGA
ATGTGTGTCAGTTAGGGTGTGGAAAGTCCCCAGGCTCCCCAGCAGGCAGAAGTATGCAAAGCATGCATCT
CAATTAGTCAGCAACCAGGTGTGGAAAGTCCCCAGGCTCCCCAGCAGGCAGAAGTATGCAAAGCATGCAT
CTCAATTAGTCAGCAACCATAGTCCCGCCCCTAACTCCGCCCATCCCGCCCCTAACTCCGCCCAGTTCCG
CCCATTCTCCGCCCCATGGCTGACTAATTTTTTTTATTTATGCAGAGGCCGAGGCCGCCTCGGCCTCTGA
GCTATTCCAGAAGTAGTGAGGAGGCTTTTTTGGAGGCCTAGGCTTTTGCAAAAAGCTTGGACACAAGACA
GGCTTGCGAGATATGTTTGAGAATACCACTTTATCCCGCGTCAGGGAGAGGCAGTGCGTAAAAAGACGCG
GACTCATGTGAAATACTGGTTTTTAGTGCGCCAGATCTCTATAATCTCGCGCAACCTATTTTCCCCTCGA
ACACTTTTTAAGCCGTAGATAAACAGGCTGGGACACTTCACATGAGCGAAAAATACATCGTCACCTGGGA
CATGTTGCAGATCCATGCACGTAAACTCGCAAGCCGACTGATGCCTTCTGAACAATGGAAAGGCATTATT
GCCGTAAGCCGTGGCGGTCTGTACCGGGTGCGTTACTGGCGCGTGAACTGGGTATTCGTCATGTCGATAC
CGTTTGTATTTCCAGCTACGATCACGACAACCAGCGCGAGCTTAAAGTGCTGAAACGCGCAGAAGGCGAT
GGCGAAGGCTTCATCGTTATTGATGACCTGGTGGATACCGGTGGTACTGCGGTTGCGATTCGTGAAATGT
ATCCAAAAGCGCACTTTGTCACCATCTTCGCAAAACCGGCTGGTCGTCCGCTGGTTGATGACTATGTTGT
TGATATCCCGCAAGATACCTGGATTGAACAGCCGTGGGATATGGGCGTCGTATTCGTCCCGCCAATCTCC
GGTCGCTAATCTTTTCAACGCCTGGCACTGCCGGGCGTTGTTCTTTTTAACTTCAGGCGGGTTACAATAG
TTTCCAGTAAGTATTCTGGAGGCTGCATCCATGACACAGGCAAACCTGAGCGAAACCCTGTTCAAACCCC
GCTTTAAACATCCTGAAACCTCGACGCTAGTCCGCCGCTTTAATCACGGCGCACAACCGCCTGTGCAGTC
GGCCCTTGATGGTAAAACCATCCCTCACTGGTATCGCATGATTAACCGTCTGATGTGGATCTGGCGCGGC
ATTGACCCACGCGAAATCCTCGACGTCCAGGCACGTATTGTGATGAGCGATGCCGAACGTACCGACGATG
ATTTATACGATACGGTGATTGGCTACCGTGGCGGCAACTGGATTTATGAGTGGGCCCCGGATCTTTGTGA
AGGAACCTTACTTCTGTGGTGTGACATAATTGGACAAACTACCTACAGAGATTTAAAGCTCTAAGGTAAA
TATAAAATTTTTAAGTGTATAATGTGTTAAACTACTGATTCTAATTGTTTGTGTATTTTAGATTCCAACC
TATGGAACTGATGAATGGGAGCAGTGGTGGAATGCCTTTAATGAGGAAAACCTGTTTTGCTCAGAAGAAA
TGCCATCTAGTGATGATGAGGCTACTGCTGACTCTCAACATTCTACTCCTCCAAAAAAGAAGAGAAAGGT
AGAAGACCCCAAGGACTTTCCTTCAGAATTGCTAAGTTTTTTGAGTCATGCTGTGTTTAGTAATAGAACT
CTTGCTTGCTTTGCTATTTACACCACAAAGGAAAAAGCTGCACTGCTATACAAGAAAATTATGGAAAAAT
ATTCTGTAACCTTTATAAGTAGGCATAACAGTTATAATCATAACATACTGTTTTTTCTTACTCCACACAG
GCATAGAGTGTCTGCTATTAATAACTATGCTCAAAAATTGTGTACCTTTAGCTTTTTAATTTGTAAAGGG
GTTAATAAGGAATATTTGATGTATAGTGCCTTGACTAGAGATCATAATCAGCCATACCACATTTGTAGAG
GTTTTACTTGCTTTAAAAAACCTCCCACACCTCCCCCTGAACCTGAAACATAAAATGAATGCAATTGTTG
TTGTTAACTTGTTTATTGCAGCTTATAATGGTTACAAATAAAGCAATAGCATCACAAATTTCACAAATAA
AGCATTTTTTTCACTGCATTCTAGTTGTGGTTTGTCCAAACTCATCAATGTATCTTATCATGTCTGGATC
AACTGGATAACTCAAGCTAACCAAAATCATCCCAAACTTCCCACCCCATACCCTATTACCACTGCCAATT
ACCTGTGGTTTCATTTACTCTAAACCTGTGATTCCTCTGAATTATTTTCATTTTAAAGAAATTGTATTTG
TTAAATATGTACTACAAACTTAGTAGTTGGAAGGGCTAATTCACTCCCAAAGAAGACAAGATATCCTTGA
TCTGTGGATCTACCACACACAAGGCTACTTCCCTGATTAGCAGAACTACACACCAGGGCCAGGGGTCAGA
TATCCACTGACCTTTGGATGGTGCTACAAGCTAGTACCAGTTGAGCCAGATAAGGTAGAAGAGGCCAATA
AAGGAGAGAACACCAGCTTGTTACACCCTGTGAGCCTGCATGGGATGGATGACCCGGAGAGAGAAGTGTT
AGAGTGGAGGTTTGACAGCCGCCTAGCATTTCATCACGTGGCCCGAGAGCTGCATCCGGAGTACTTCAAG
AACTGCTGATATCGAGCTTGCTACAAGGGACTTTCCGCTGGGGACTTTCCAGGGAGGCGTGGCCTGGGCG
GGACTGGGGAGTGGCGAGCCCTCAGATCCTGCATATAAGCAGCTGCTTTTTGCCTGTACTGGGTCTCTCT
GGTTAGACCAGATCTGAGCCTGGGAGCTCTCTGGCTAACTAGGGAACCCACTGCTTAAGCCTCAATAAAG
CTTGCCTTGAGTGCTTCAAGTAGTGTGTGCCCGTCTGTTGTGTGACTCTGGTAACTAGAGATCCCTCAGA
CCCTTTTAGTCAGTGTGGAAAATCTCTAGCAGTGGCGCCCGAACAGGGACTTGAAAGCGAAAGGGAAACC
AGAGGAGCTCTCTCGACGCAGGACTCGGCTTGCTGAAGCGCGCACGGCAAGAGGCGAGGGGCGGCGACTG
GTGAGTACGCCAAAAATTTTGACTAGCGGAGGCTAGAAGGAGAGAGATGGGTGCGAGAGCGTCAGTATTA
AGCGGGGGAGAATTAGATCGCGATGGGAAAAAATTCGGTTAAGGCCAGGGGGAAAGAAAAAATATAAATT
AAAACATATAGTATGGGCAAGCAGGGAGCTAGAACGATTCGCAGTTAATCCTGGCCTGTTAGAAACATCA
GAAGGCTGTAGACAAATACTGGGACAGCTACAACCATCCCTTCAGACAGGATCAGAAGAACTTAGATCAT
TATATAATACAGTAGCAACCCTCTATTGTGTGCATCAAAGGATAGAGATAAAAGACACCAAGGAAGCTTT
AGACAAGATAGAGGAAGAGCAAAACAAAAGTAAGACCACCGCACAGCAAGCGGCCGGCCGCTGATCTTCA
GACCTGGAGGAGGAGATATGAGGGACAATTGGAGAAGTGAATTATATAAATATAAAGTAGTAAAAATTGA
ACCATTAGGAGTAGCACCCACCAAGGCAAAGAGAAGAGTGGTGCAGAGAGAAAAAAGAGCAGTGGGAATA
GGAGCTTTGTTCCTTGGGTTCTTGGGAGCAGCAGGAAGCACTATGGGCGCAGCGTCAATGACGCTGACGG
TACAGGCCAGACAATTATTGTCTGGTATAGTGCAGCAGCAGAACAATTTGCTGAGGGCTATTGAGGCGCA
ACAGCATCTGTTGCAACTCACAGTCTGGGGCATCAAGCAGCTCCAGGCAAGAATCCTGGCTGTGGAAAGA
TACCTAAAGGATCAACAGCTCCTGGGGATTTGGGGTTGCTCTGGAAAACTCATTTGCACCACTGCTGTGC
CTTGGAATGCTAGTTGGAGTAATAAATCTCTGGAACAGATTTGGAATCACACGACCTGGATGGAGTGGGA
CAGAGAAATTAACAATTACACAAGCTTAATACACTCCTTAATTGAAGAATCGCAAAACCAGCAAGAAAAG
AATGAACAAGAATTATTGGAATTAGATAAATGGGCAAGTTTGTGGAATTGGTTTAACATAACAAATTGGC
TGTGGTATATAAAATTATTCATAATGATAGTAGGAGGCTTGGTAGGTTTAAGAATAGTTTTTGCTGTACT
TTCTATAGTGAATAGAGTTAGGCAGGGATATTCACCATTATCGTTTCAGACCCACCTCCCAACCCCGAGG
GGACCCGACAGGCCCGAAGGAATAGAAGAAGAAGGTGGAGAGAGAGACAGAGACAGATCCATTCGATTAG
TGAA
Features (pLannotate 1.2.2; 35 found; start..end, strand, type, name):
     43..160     +  misc_feature   cPPT/CTS: central polypurine tract and central termination sequence of HIV-1
    197..229     -  misc_feature   MCS (fragment): pBluescript multiple cloning site
    313..720     +  promoter       SFFV promoter: spleen focus-forming virus long terminal repeat (LTR) promoter
    773..1372    +  CDS            FUS (fragment): FUS_HUMAN - Also known as TLS. Experimental evidence at protein level: Swiss-Prot protein existence level 1. DNA/RNA-binding protein that plays a role in various cellular processes such as transcription regulation, RNA splicing, RNA transport, DNA repair and damage response (PubMed:27731383). Binds to nascent pre-mRNAs and acts as a molecular mediator between RNA polymerase II and U1 small nuclear ribonucleoprotein thereby coupling transcription and splicing (PubMed:26124092). Binds also its own pre- mRNA and autoregulates its expression; this autoregulation mechanism is mediated by non-sense-
   1439..2383    +  CDS            miRFP670: miRFP670 is a basic (constitutively fluorescent) near ir fluorescent protein published in 2016, derived from Rhodopseudomonas palustris. It has low acid sensitivity. It requires the cofactor biliverdin for fluorescence.
   2396..3889    +  CDS            CRY2PHR: N-terminal photolyase homology region of Arabidopsis thaliana cryptochrome 2 binds to CIB1 upon exposure to blue light (Kennedy et al., 2010)
   3992..4022    +  misc_feature   MCS (fragment): pUC18/19 multiple cloning site
   4023..4041    +  misc_feature   MCS (fragment): pBluescript multiple cloning site
   4041..4629    +  misc_feature   WPRE: woodchuck hepatitis virus posttranscriptional regulatory element
   4630..4652    +  misc_feature   MCS (fragment): pBluescript multiple cloning site
   4669..4737    +  CDS            nef (fragment): NEF_HV1Z2 - Experimental evidence at protein level: Swiss-Prot protein existence level 1. Extracellular Nef protein targets CD4(+) T-lymphocytes for apoptosis by interacting with CXCR4 surface receptors. From Human immunodeficiency virus type 1 group M subtype D (isolate Z2/CDC-Z34) (HIV-1).
   4739..4972    +  LTR            3' LTR (ΔU3): self-inactivating 3' long terminal repeat (LTR) from HIV-1
   4997..5015    -  promoter       SP6 promoter: promoter for bacteriophage SP6 RNA polymerase
   5243..5522    +  CDS            TcR (fragment): tetracycline efflux protein; tet; confers resistance to tetracycline
   5523..5571    -  misc_feature   bom (fragment): basis of mobility region from pBR322
   5673..5708    -  CDS            rop (fragment): Rop protein, which maintains plasmids at low copy number; rop
   5803..5907    +  promoter       AmpR promoter: bla
   5908..6768    +  CDS            AmpR: β-lactamase; bla; confers resistance to ampicillin, carbenicillin, and related antibiotics
   6939..7527    +  rep_origin     ori: high-copy-number ColE1/pMB1/pBR322/pUC origin of replication
   7710..7766    +  CDS            lacI (fragment): lac repressor; lacI; The lac repressor binds to the lac operator to inhibit transcription in E. coli. This inhibition can be relieved by adding lactose or isopropyl-β-D-thiogalactopyranoside (IPTG).
   7773..8102    +  promoter       SV40 promoter: SV40 enhancer and early promoter
   8302..8421    +  CDS            gpt (fragment): XGPT_ECOLI - Also known as gpp, gxu. Experimental evidence at protein level: Swiss-Prot protein existence level 1. Purine salvage pathway enzyme that catalyzes the transfer of the ribosyl-5-phosphate group from 5-phospho-alpha-D-ribose 1- diphosphate (PRPP) to the N9 position of the 6-oxopurines guanine and xanthine to form the corresponding ribonucleotides GMP (guanosine 5'- monophosphate) and XMP (xanthosine 5'-monophosphate), with the release of PPi. To a lesser extent, also acts on hypoxanthine (PubMed:9100006, PubMed:3886014). Does not ribophosphorylate adenine (PubMed:3886014). From Esch
   8421..8756    +  CDS            gpt (fragment): XGPT_ECOLI - Also known as gpp, gxu. Experimental evidence at protein level: Swiss-Prot protein existence level 1. Purine salvage pathway enzyme that catalyzes the transfer of the ribosyl-5-phosphate group from 5-phospho-alpha-D-ribose 1- diphosphate (PRPP) to the N9 position of the 6-oxopurines guanine and xanthine to form the corresponding ribonucleotides GMP (guanosine 5'- monophosphate) and XMP (xanthosine 5'-monophosphate), with the release of PPi. To a lesser extent, also acts on hypoxanthine (PubMed:9100006, PubMed:3886014). Does not ribophosphorylate adenine (PubMed:3886014). From Esch
   8851..9156    +  CDS            frsA (fragment): FRSA_ECOLI - Also known as yafA. Experimental evidence at protein level: Swiss-Prot protein existence level 1. Catalyzes the hydrolysis of esters (PubMed:15808744). Displays esterase activity toward pNP-butyrate (PubMed:15808744). May stimulate mixed-acid fermentation by acting as a fermentation/respiration switch that down-regulates respiration and up- regulates fermentation rates (PubMed:15169777). From Escherichia coli (strain K12).
   9160..9234    +  CDS            small t antigen (fragment): SV40 (simian virus 40) small t antigen
   9236..9301    +  intron         small t intron: SV40 (simian virus 40) small t antigen intron
   9431..9451    +  CDS            SV40 NLS: nuclear localization signal of SV40 (simian virus 40) large T antigen
   9770..9853    +  CDS            large T antigen (fragment): large T antigen from SV40 (simian virus 40)
   9876..10010   +  polyA_signal   SV40 poly(A) signal: SV40 polyadenylation signal
  10177..10506   +  CDS            nef (fragment): NEF_HV1BR - Experimental evidence at protein level: Swiss-Prot protein existence level 1. Extracellular Nef protein targets CD4(+) T-lymphocytes for apoptosis by interacting with CXCR4 surface receptors (PubMed:14990729). From Human immunodeficiency virus type 1 group M subtype B (isolate BRU/LAI) (HIV-1).
  10554..10811   +  LTR            5' LTR (truncated): truncated 5' long terminal repeat (LTR) from HIV-1
  10858..10983   +  misc_feature   HIV-1 Ψ: packaging signal of human immunodeficiency virus type 1
  10967..11305   +  CDS            HIV-1 gag (fragment): gag protein from human immunodeficiency virus 1; gag
  11480..11713   +  misc_feature   RRE: The Rev response element (RRE) of HIV-1 allows for Rev-dependent mRNA export from the nucleus to the cytoplasm.
  12090..6       +  CDS            Rev (fragment) (across the origin): human immunodeficiency virus 1 (HIV-1) Rev protein; rev; enhances nuclear export of unspliced and incompletely spliced viral mRNAs
