[The description below was written by a language model from this plasmid's Addgene catalogue record and pLannotate feature annotations shown in this document.]
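Description:
pHR-FUSN-miRFP670-Cry2WT is a 12.2 kb lentiviral transfer plasmid built on the pHR backbone for expression in mammalian cells. In bacteria it is maintained through a high-copy ColE1/pUC-type origin and selected with ampicillin via the β-lactamase gene. The viral portion carries a truncated HIV-1 5' LTR, the Ψ packaging signal with an adjoining gag fragment, the Rev response element and the cPPT/CTS. It ends in a self-inactivating ΔU3 3' LTR, so the integrated provirus relies on its internal promoter. The feature table also shows backbone remnants outside the LTRs: an SV40 promoter followed by E. coli gpt fragments and SV40 small t/large T and poly(A) sequences, along with fragments of tetracycline resistance, rop and bom. The record assigns none of these a function.

The payload is a single fusion open reading frame driven by the SFFV LTR promoter and followed by WPRE, which enhances transcript stability and expression. It encodes the N-terminal intrinsically disordered region of human FUS (amino acids 1–214). This is followed by miRFP670, a near-infrared fluorescent protein that needs biliverdin as cofactor, and then by Arabidopsis cryptochrome 2. The annotation identifies the photolyase homology region (CRY2PHR), and the depositor notes that their "Cry2WT" carries an extra 29 residues at the C-terminus of Cry2PHR. Cry2 responds to blue light, so coupling it to the disordered FUS segment gives an optogenetic protein with a far-red readout that is spectrally separate from the activating light. The associated publication concerns liquid nuclear condensates and their mechanical effects on the genome. This suggests use in light-induced condensate formation in living cells, delivered by transfection or lentiviral transduction.
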