Addgene plasmid #122441: pHR-FUSN-miRFP670-Cry2WT
Purpose: Expresses disordered protein FUS(1-214) fused with fluorescent protein miRFP670 and optogenetic protein Cry2WT
Depositing lab: Clifford Brangwynne. Depositing organization: Princeton University. Publication: Liquid Nuclear Condensates Mechanically Sense and Restructure the Genome. Shin Y, Chang YC, Lee DSW, Berry J, Sanders DW, Ronceray P, Wingreen NS, Haataja M, Brangwynne CP. Cell. 2018 Nov 29;175(6):1481-1491.e13. doi: 10.1016/j.cell.2018.10.057. PubMed 30500535.
Backbone
  Vector backbone: pHR
  Backbone size w/o insert (bp): 9000
  Total vector size (bp): 12184
  Vector type: Mammalian Expression, Lentiviral
Growth in bacteria
  Bacterial resistance: Ampicillin, 100 μg/mL
  Growth temperature: 37°C
  Growth strain: NEB Stable
  Copy number: High Copy
Gene/Insert
  Gene/Insert name: FUS
  Species: H. sapiens (human)
  Insert size (bp): 642
  Mutation: Contains only amino acids 1-214
  Entrez Gene: FUS (a.k.a. ALS6, ETM4, FUS1, HNRNPP2, POMP75, TLS, altFUS)
  Promoter: SFFV
  Tag / fusion protein: miRFP670 (C terminal on insert); Cry2WT (C terminal on insert)
  Cloning method: Ligation Independent Cloning
  Sequencing primers: 5′ n/a; 3′ n/a
Resource information
  A portion of this plasmid was derived from a plasmid made by: miRFP670 was from Addgene plasmid #79987 (Shcherbakova et al., Nat. Commun., 2016).
Terms and licenses: Academic/Nonprofit Terms; Industry Terms: Not Available to Industry
Depositor comments: Our Cry2WT contains an additional 29 amino acids at the C-terminus of Cry2PHR the same as our previously deposited plasmid Addgene #101223 (Shin et al., Cell, 2017).
How to cite: pHR-FUSN-miRFP670-Cry2WT was a gift from Clifford Brangwynne (Addgene plasmid # 122441 ; http://n2t.net/addgene:122441 ; RRID:Addgene_122441)
